>Addgene plasmid #126236 | pGWB14-LYX018 | addgene full sequence | sequence record 246321 | Addgene NGS Result
TCGGTCTTGCCTTGCTCGTCGGTGATGTACTTCACCAGCTCCGCGAAGTCGCTCTTCTTGATGGAGCGCA
TGGGGACGTGCTTGGCAATCACGCGCACCCCCCGGCCGTTTTAGCGGCTAAAAAAGTCATGGCTCTGCCC
TCGGGCGGACCACGCCCATCATGACCTTGCCAAGCTCGTCCTGCTTCTCTTCGATCTTCGCCAGCAGGGC
GAGGATCGTGGCATCACCGAACCGCGCCGTGCGCGGGTCGTCGGTGAGCCAGAGTTTCAGCAGGCCGCCC
AGGCGGCCCAGGTCGCCATTGATGCGGGCCAGCTCGCGGACGTGCTCATAGTCCACGACGCCCGTGATTT
TGTAGCCCTGGCCGACGGCCAGCAGGTAGGCCGACAGGCTCATGCCGGCCGCCGCCGCCTTTTCCTCAAT
CGCTCTTCGTTCGTCTGGAAGGCAGTACACCTTGATAGGTGGGCTGCCCTTCCTGGTTGGCTTGGTTTCA
TCAGCCATCCGCTTGCCCTCATCTGTTACGCCGGCGGTAGCCGGCCAGCCTCGCAGAGCAGGATTCCCGT
TGAGCACCGCCAGGTGCGAATAAGGGACAGTGAAGAAGGAACACCCGCTCGCGGGTGGGCCTACTTCACC
TATCCTGCCCGGCTGACGCCGTTGGATACACCAAGGAAAGTCTACACGAACCCTTTGGCAAAATCCTGTA
TATCGTGCGAAAAAGGATGGATATACCGAAAAAATCGCTATAATGACCCCGAAGCAGGGTTATGCAGCGG
AAAAGCGCCACGCTTCCCGAAGGGAGAAAGGCGGACAGGTATCCGGTAAGCGGCAGGGTCGGAACAGGAG
AGCGCACGAGGGAGCTTCCAGGGGGAAACGCCTGGTATCTTTATAGTCCTGTCGGGTTTCGCCACCTCTG
ACTTGAGCGTCGATTTTTGTGATGCTCGTCAGGGGGGCGGAGCCTATGGAAAAACGCCAGCAACGCGGCC
TTTTTACGGTTCCTGGCCTTTTGCTGGCCTTTTGCTCACATGTTCTTTCCTGCGTTATCCCCTGATTCTG
TGGATAACCGTATTACCGCCTTTGAGTGAGCTGATACCGCTCGCCGCAGCCGAACGACCGAGCGCAGCGA
GTCAGTGAGCGAGGAAGCGGAAGAGCGCCAGAAGGCCGCCAGAGAGGCCGAGCGCGGCCGTGAGGCTTGG
ACGCTAGGGCAGGGCATGAAAAAGCCCGTAGCGGGCTGCTACGGGCGTCTGACGCGGTGGAAAGGGGGAG
GGGATGTTGTCTACATGGCTCTGCTGTAGTGAGTGGGTTGCGCTCCGGCAGCGGTCCTGATCAATCGTCA
CCCTTTCTCGGTCCTTCAACGTTCCTGACAACGAGCCTCCTTTTCGCCAATCCATCGACAATCACCGCGA
GTCCCTGCTCGAACGCTGCGTCCGGACCGGCTTCGTCGAAGGCGTCTATCGCGGCCCGCAACAGCGGCGA
GAGCGGAGCCTGTTCAACGGTGCCGCCGCGCTCGCCGGCATCGCTGTCGCCGGCCTGCTCCTCAAGCACG
GCCCCAACAGTGAAGTAGCTGATTGTCATCAGCGCATTGACGGCGTCCCCGGCCGAAAAACCCGCCTCGC
AGAGGAAGCGAAGCTGCGCGTCGGCCGTTTCCATCTGCGGTGCGCCCGGTCGCGTGCCGGCATGGATGCG
CGCGCCATCGCGGTAGGCGAGCAGCGCCTGCCTGAAGCTGCGGGCATTCCCGATCAGAAATGAGCGCCAG
TCGTCGTCGGCTCTCGGCACCGAATGCGTATGATTCTCCGCCAGCATGGCTTCGGCCAGTGCGTCGAGCA
GCGCCCGCTTGTTCCTGAAGTGCCAGTAAAGCGCCGGCTGCTGAACCCCCAACCGTTCCGCCAGTTTGCG
TGTCGTCAGACCGTCTACGCCGACCTCGTTCAACAGGTCCAGGGCGGCACGGATCACTGTATTCGGCTGC
AACTTTGTCATGCTTGACACTTTATCACTGATAAACATAATATGTCCACCAACTTATCAGTGATAAAGAA
TCCGCGCGTTCAATCGGACCAGCGGAGGCTGGTCCGGAGGCCAGACGTGAAACCCAACATACCCCTGATC
GTAATTCTGAGCACTGTCGCGCTCGACGCTGTCGGCATCGGCCTGATTATGCCGGTGCTGCCGGGCCTCC
TGCGCGATCTGGTTCACTCGAACGACGTCACCGCCCACTATGGCATTCTGCTGGCGCTGTATGCGTTGGT
GCAATTTGCCTGCGCACCTGTGCTGGGCGCGCTGTCGGATCGTTTCGGGCGGCGGCCAATCTTGCTCGTC
TCGCTGGCCGGCGCCAGATCTGGGGAACCCTGTGGTTGGCATGCACATACAAATGGACGAACGGATAAAC
CTTTTCACGCCCTTTTAAATATCCGATTATTCTAATAAACGCTCTTTTCTCTTAGGTTTACCCGCCAATA
TATCCTGTCAAACACTGATAGTTTAAACGTTGCGATTAAGAATTCGAGCTCGGTACCCCCCTACTCCAAA
AATGTCAAAGATACAGTCTCAGAAGACCAAAGGGCTATTGAGACTTTTCAACAAAGGGTAATTTCGGGAA
ACCTCCTCGGATTCCATTGCCCAGCTATCTGTCACTTCATCGAAAGGACAGTAGAAAAGGAAGGTGGCTC
CTACAAATGCCATCATTGCGATAAAGGAAAGGCTATCATTCAAGATGCCTCTGCCGACAGTGGTCCCAAA
GATGGACCCCCACCCACGAGGAGCATCGTGGAAAAAGAAGACGTTCCAACCACGTCTTCAAAGCAAGTGG
ATTGATGTGACATCTCCACTGACGTAAGGGATGACGCACAATCCCACTATCCTTCGCAAGACCCTTCCTC
TATATAAGGAAGTTCATTTCATTTGGAGAGGACAGCCCAAGCTTCGACTCTAGAGGATCCCCTTAAATCG
ATATGGAACGAGCTATACAAGGAAACGACGCTAGGGAACAAGCTAACAGTGAACGTTGGGATGGAGGATC
AGGAGGTACCACTTCTCCCTTCAAACTTCCTGACGAAAGTCCGAGTTGGACTGAGTGGCGGCTACATAAC
GATGAGACGAATTCGAATCAAGATAATCCCCTTGGTTTCAAGGAAAGCTGGGGTTTCGGGAAAGTTGTAT
TTAAGAGATATCTCAGATACGACAGGACGGAAGCTTCACTGCACAGAGTCCTTGGATCTTGGACGGGAGA
TTCGGTTAACTATGCAGCATCTCGATTTTTCGGTTTCGACCAGATCGGATGTACCTATAGTATTCGGTTT
CGAGGAGTTAGTATCACCGTTTCTGGAGGGTCTCGAACTCTTCAGCATCTCTGTGAGATGGCAATTCGGT
CTAAGCAAGAACTGCTACAGCTTGCCCCAATCGAAGTGGAAAGTAATGTATCAAGAGGATGCCCTGAAGG
TACTCAAACCTTCGAAAAAGAAAGCGAGTAAGTCGAGGGCGAGCTCGAATTCGGTACGCTGAAATCACCA
GTCTCTCTCTACAAATCTATCTCTCTCTATTTTCTCCATAAATAATGTGTGAGTAGTTTCCCGATAAGGG
AAATTAGGGTTCTTATAGGGTTTCGCTCATGTGTTGAGCATATAAGAAACCCTTAGTATGTATTTGTATT
TGTAAAATACTTCTATCAATAAAATTTCTAATTCCTAAAACCAAAATCCAGTACTAAAATCCAGATCTCC
CTGCAGGTCCCCAGATTAGCCTTTTCAATTTCAGAAAGAATGCTAACCCACAGATGGTTAGAGAGGCTTA
CGCAGCAGGTCTCATCAAGACGATCTACCCGAGCAATAATCTCCAGGAAATCAAATACCTTCCCAAGAAG
GTTAAAGATGCAGTCAAAAGATTCAGGACTAACTGCATCAAGAACACAGAGAAAGATATATTTCTCAAGA
TCAGAAGTACTATTCCAGTATGGACGATTCAAGGCTTGCTTCACAAACCAAGGCAAGTAATAGAGATTGG
AGTCTCTAAAAAGGTAGTTCCCACTGAATCAAAGGCCATGGAGTCAAAGATTCAAATAGAGGACCTAACA
GAACTCGCCGTAAAGACTGGCGAACAGTTCATACAGAGTCTCTTACGACTCAATGACAAGAAGAAAATCT
TCGTCAACATGGTGGAGCACGACACACTTGTCTACTCCAAAAATATCAAAGATACAGTCTCAGAAGACCA
AAGGGCAATTGAGACTTTTCAACAAAGGGTAATATCCGGAAACCTCCTCGGATTCCATTGCCCAGCTATC
TGTCACTTTATTGTGAAGATAGTGGAAAAGGAAGGTGGCTCCTACAAATGCCATCATTGCGATAAAGGAA
AGGCCATCGTTGAAGATGCCTCTGCCGACAGTGGTCCCAAAGATGGACCCCCACCCACGAGGAGCATCGT
GGAAAAAGAAGACGTTCCAACCACGTCTTCAAAGCAAGTGGATTGATGTGATATCTCCACTGACGTAAGG
GATGACGCACAATCCCACTATCCTTCGCAAGACCCTTCCTCTATATAAGGAAGTTCATTTCATTTGGAGA
GAACACGGGGGACTCTAGAGTTATCAACAAGTTTGTACAAAAAAGCAGGCTCCACCACTAGTATGGCAGC
TACAATGGATTTTTGGACTAGTACACTTTTAGATCTTAACTCATCAAACTCTTTGCAGGGTGGTGGTGAG
CTGATGGAAGCACTTGCACCTTTTATCAAAAGTGCTTCTCCTATCAATTATCCTCCTGTTTCACCTTCTT
TTTCTTTTCCCTCTACAAATTCTCAATCTTTTCCTATTTCTACCACTACTTCTTCTACTTCAACTTCATA
TCCTTATGATTCATTTTCTTTAACATCTCACCCCAATATGAGCTATGATGGTTGCTCCACTTCCACTACC
ATAAACCCTACTTTTTCACAGGGGTTTTCTGGTATCGAAATGGAGCAACCAAGCTCAATTGGGCTGGATC
AGTTAACACAAGCCCAGGTTCACCAACTCCAAGCTCAAATCTACCTCCAAAACAACCACCAACAGAAACA
AATGATGTCACCAGCTGCCACTTTCCAAGATTCTTTGTCACAACAGCATAACCATCATGCTTCTTTCTTG
GGGCCGAAGCCGGTTTCCATGAAGCAATCGGGCTCGCCACCCAAACCCCCAAAGCTTTACCGTGGTGTTC
GACAACGCCATTGGGGGAAATGGGTGGCAGAGATCCGATTGCCCAAGAACCGGACCCGGCTTTGGCTTGG
TACCTTTGACACTGCTGAGGAGGCTGCCTTGGCTTATGACAAGGCAGCCTATAAACTCAGGGGTGACTTT
GCTCGACTGAATTTCCCCCACCTCCGCCACAACGGCTCGTTAATTGGAGGCGAATTCGGCGAGTACAAGC
CGCTTCACTCCTCAGTGGATGCTAAGTTACAAGCCATTTGTCAAGACTTAGCTCAAGGGAAGAGCATTGA
CACTAAAAAGAAGCGGAAAGTTTCTTCCAAGAAAGAGGAAAGCAAGAAGGCAGAAGTCGGGTCAGAAAGT
GATGGATCGGGTTCTGGGTCAGGTTTTGGATCGGGCGGGTCATCGACCGTTTCTGATGTGACGTTCACTG
AATTTGCCGACGAGGATTCTATTTGGGACATGTGTTCGGAGAATTTCATGTTGCAGAAGCATCCATCTCA
TGAGATAGATTGGGCTTCTCTGCTACCCGGGGACCCAGCTTTCTTGTACAAAGTGGTTGATAACAGCGGG
TTAATTAACATCTTTTACCCATACGATGTTCCTGACTATGCGGGCTATCCCTATGACGTCCCGGACTATG
CAGGATCCTATCCATATGACGTTCCAGATTACGCTGCTCAGTGCAGCGCTTAGAGCTCGAATTTCCCCGA
TCGTTCAAACATTTGGCAATAAAGTTTCTTAAGATTGAATCCTGTTGCCGGTCTTGCGATGATTATCATA
TAATTTCTGTTGAATTACGTTAAGCATGTAATAATTAACATGTAATGCATGACGTTATTTATGAGATGGG
TTTTTATGATTAGAGTCCCGCAATTATACATTTAATACGCGATAGAAAACAAAATATAGCGCGCAAACTA
GGATAAATTATCGCGCGCGGTGTCATCTATGTTACTAGATCGGGAATTAGCTTCATCAACGCAAGACATG
CGCACGACCGTCTGACAGGAGAGGAATTTCCGACGAGCACAGAAAGGACTTGCTCTTGGACGTAGGCCTA
TTTCTCAGGCACATGTATCAAGTGTTCGGACGTGGGTTTTCGATGGTGTATCAGCCGCCGCCAACTGGGA
GATGAGGAGGCTTTCTTGGGGGGCAGTCAGCAGTTCATTTCACAAGACAGAGGAACTTGTAAGGAGATGC
ACTGATTTATCTTGGCGCAAACCAGCAGGACGAATTAGTGGGAATAGCCCGCGAATATCTAAGTTATGCC
TGTCGGCATGAGCAGAAACTTCCAATTCGAAACAGTTTGGAGAGGTTGTTTTTGGGCATACCTTTTGTTA
GTCAGCCTCTCGATTGCTCATCGTCATTACACAGTACCGAAGTTTGATCGATCTAGTAACATAGATGACA
CCGCGCGCGATAATTTATCCTAGTTTGCGCGCTATATTTTGTTTTCTATCGCGTATTAAATGTATAATTG
CGGGACTCTAATCATAAAAACCCATCTCATAAATAACGTCATGCATTACATGTTAATTATTACATGCTTA
ACGTAATTCAACAGAAATTATATGATAATCATCGCAAGACCGGCAACAGGATTCAATCTTAAGAAACTTT
ATTGCCAAATGTTTGAACGATCTGCTTCGACGCACTCCTTCTTTACTCCACCATCTCGTCCTTATTGAAA
ACGTGGGTAGCACCAAAACGAATCAAGTCGCTGGAACTGAAGTTACCAATCACGCTGGATGATTTGCCAG
TTGGATTAATCTTGCCTTTCCCCGCATGAATAATATTGATGAATGCATGCGTGAGGGGTATTTCGATTTT
GGCAATAGCTGCAATTGCCGCGACATCCTCCAACGAGCATAATTCTTCAGAAAAATAGCGATGTTCCATG
TTGTCAGGGCATGCATGATGCACGTTATGAGGTGACGGTGCTAGGCAGTATTCCCTCAAAGTTTCATAGT
CAGTATCATATTCATCATTGCATTCCTGCAAGAGAGAATTGAGACGCAATCCACACGCTGCGGCAACCTT
CCGGCGTTCGTGGTCTATTTGCTCTTGGACGTTGCAAACGTAAGTGTTGGATCCCGGTCGGCATCTACTC
TATTCCTTTGCCCTCGGACGAGTGCTGGGGCGTCGGTTTCCACTATCGGCGAGTACTTCTACACAGCCAT
CGGTCCAGACGGCCGCGCTTCTGCGGGCGATTTGTGTACGCCCGACAGTCCCGGCTCCGGATCGGACGAT
TGCGTCGCATCGACCCTGCGCCCAAGCTGCATCATCGAAATTGCCGTCAACCAAGCTCTGATAGAGTTGG
TCAAGACCAATGCGGAGCATATACGCCCGGAGCCGCGGCGATCCTGCAAGCTCCGGATGCCTCCGCTCGA
AGTAGCGCGTCTGCTGCTCCATACAAGCCAACCACGGCCTCCAGAAGAAGATGTTGGCGACCTCGTATTG
GGAATCCCCGAACATCGCCTCGCTCCAGTCAATGACCGCTGTTATGCGGCCATTGTCCGTCAGGACATTG
TTGGAGCCGAAATCCGCGTGCACGAGGTGCCGGACTTCGGGGCAGTCCTCGGCCCAAAGCATCAGCTCAT
CGAGAGCCTGCGCGACGGACGCACTGACGGTGTCGTCCATCACAGTTTGCCAGTGATACACATGGGGATC
AGCAATCGCGCATATGAAATCACGCCATGTAGTGTATTGACCGATTCCTTGCGGTCCGAATGGGCCGAAC
CCGCTCGTCTGGCTAAGATCGGCCGCAGCGATCGCATCCATGGCCTCCGCGACCGGCTGCAGAACAGCGG
GCAGTTCGGTTTCAGGCAGGTCTTGCAACGTGACACCCTGTGCACGGCGGGAGATGCAATAGGTCAGGCT
CTCGCTGAATTCCCCAATGTCAAGCACTTCCGGAATCGGGAGCGCGGCCGATGCAAAGTGCCGATAAACA
TAACGATCTTTGTAGAAACCATCGGCGCAGCTATTTACCCGCAGGACATATCCACGCCCTCCTACATCGA
AGCTGAAAGCACGAGATTCTTCGCCCTCCGAGAGCTGCATCAGGTCGGAGACGCTGTCGAACTTTTCGAT
CAGAAACTTCTCGACAGACGTCGCGGTGAGTTCAGGCTTTTTCATATCGGGGTCGTCCTCTCCAAATGAA
ATGAACTTCCTTATATAGAGGAAGGGTCTTGCGAAGGATAGTGGGATTGTGCGTCATCCCTTACGTCAGT
GGAGATATCACATCAATCCACTTGCTTTGAAGACGTGGTTGGAACGTCTTCTTTTTCCACGATGCTCCTC
GTGGGTGGGGGTCCATCTTTGGGACCACTGTCGGCAGAGGCATCTTGAACGATAGCCTTTCCTTTATCGC
AATGATGGCATTTGTAGGTGCCACCTTCCTTTTCTACTGTCCTTTTGATGAAGTGACAGATAGCTGGGCA
ATGGAATCCGAGGAGGTTTCCCGATATTACCCTTTGTTGAAAAGTCTCAATAGCCCTTTGGTCTTCTGAG
ACTGTATCTTTGATATTCTTGGAGTAGACGAGAGTGTCGTGCTCCACCATGTTGACGGATCTCTAGGACG
CGTCGACGCGTCGACGCGTCGACGCGTCGACGCGTCCTAGAAGCTAATTCACTGGCCGTCGTTTTACAAC
GTCGTGACTGGGAAAACCCTGGCGTTACCCAACTTAATCGCCTTGCAGCACATCCCCCTTTCGCCAGCTG
GCGTAATAGCGAAGAGGCCCGCACCGATCGCCCTTCCCAACAGTTGCGCAGCCTGAATG
[44 nt withheld, positions 8950-8993]
C
[141 nt withheld, positions 8995-9135]
CCTTTGACGTTGGAGTCCACGTTCTTT
[37 nt withheld, positions 9163-9199]
ACCCTATCTCGGGCTATTCTTTTGATTTATAAGGGATTTTGCCGATTTCGGAACCACCATCAAACAGGAT
TTTCGCCTGCTGGGGCAAACCAGCGTGGACCGCTTGCTGCAACTCTCTCAGGGCCAGGCGGTGAAGGGCA
ATCAGCTGTTGCCCGTCTCACTGGTGAAAAGAAAAACCACCCCAGTACATTAAAAACGTCCGCAATGTGT
TATTAAGTTGTCTAAGCGTCAATTTGTTTACACCACAATATATCCTGCCACCAGCCAGCCAACAGCTCCC
CGACCGGCAGCTCGGCACAAAATCACCACTCGATACAGGCAGCCCATCAGTCCGGGACGGCGTCAGCGGG
AGAGCCGTTGTAAGGCGGCAGACTTTGCTCATGTTACCGATGCTATTCGGAAGAACGGCAACTAAGCTGC
CGGGTTTGAAACACGGATGATCTCGCGGAGGGTAGCATGTTGATTGTAACGATGACAGAGCGTTGCTGCC
TGTGATCAAATATCATCTCCCTCGCAGAGATCCGAATTATCAGCCTTCTTATTCATTTCTCGCTTAACCG
TGACAGGCTGTCGATCTTGAGAACTATGCCGACATAATAGGAAATCGCTGGATAAAGCCGCTGAGGAAGC
TGAGTGGCGCTATTTCTTTAGAAGTGAACGTTGACGATATCAACTCCCCTATCCATTGCTCACCGAATGG
TACAGGTCGGGGACCCGAAGTTCCGACTGTCGGCCTGATGCATCCCCGGCTGATCGACCCCAGATCTGGG
GCTGAGAAAGCCCAGTAAGGAAACAACTGTAGGTTCGAGTCGCGAGATCCCCCGGAACCAAAGGAAGTAG
GTTAAACCCGCTCCGATCAGGCCGAGCCACGCCAGGCCGAGAACATTGGTTCCTGTAGGCATCGGGATTG
GCGGATCAAACACTAAAGCTACTGGAACGAGCAGAAGTCCTCCGGCCGCCAGTTGCCAGGCGGTAAAGGT
GAGCAGAGGCACGGGAGGTTGCCACTTGCGGGTCAGCACGGTTCCGAACGCCATGGAAACCGCCCCCGCC
AGGCCCGCTGCGACGCCGACAGGATCTAGCGCTGCGTTTGGTGTCAACACCAACAGCGCCACGCCCGCAG
TTCCGCAAATAGCCCCCAGGACCGCCATCAATCGTATCGGGCTACCTAGCAGAGCGGCAGAGATGAACAC
GACCATCAGCGGCTGCACAGCGCCTACCGTCGCCGCGACCCCGCCCGGCAGGCGGTAGACCGAAATAAAC
AACAAGCTCCAGAATAGCGAAATATTAAGTGCGCCGAGGATGAAGATGCGCATCCACCAGATTCCCGTTG
GAATCTGTCGGACGATCATCACGAGCAATAAACCCGCCGGCAACGCCCGCAGCAGCATACCGGCGACCCC
TCGGCCTCGCTGTTCGGGCTCCACGAAAACGCCGGACAGATGCGCCTTGTGAGCGTCCTTGGGGCCGTCC
TCCTGTTTGAAGACCGACAGCCCAATGATCTCGCCGTCGATGTAGGCGCCGAATGCCACGGCATCTCGCA
ACCGTTCAGCGAACGCCTCCATGGGCTTTTTCTCCTCGTGCTCGTAAACGGACCCGAACATCTCTGGAGC
TTTCTTCAGGGCCGACAATCGGATCTCGCGGAAATCCTGCACGTCGGCCGCTCCAAGCCGTCGAATCTGA
GCCTTAATCACAATTGTCAATTTTAATCCTCTGTTTATCGGCAGTTCGTAGAGCGCGCCGTGCGTCCCGA
GCGATACTGAGCGAAGCAAGTGCGTCGAGCAGTGCCCGCTTGTTCCTGAAATGCCAGTAAAGCGCTGGCT
GCTGAACCCCCAGCCGGAACTGACCCCACAAGGCCCTAGCGTTTGCAATGCACCAGGTCATCATTGACCC
AGGCGTGTTCCACCAGGCCGCTGCCTCGCAACTCTTCGCAGGCTTCGCCGACCTGCTCGCGCCACTTCTT
CACGCGGGTGGAATCCGATCCGCACATGAGGCGGAAGGTTTCCAGCTTGAGCGGGTACGGCTCCCGGTGC
GAGCTGAAATAGTCGAACATCCGTCGGGCCGTCGGCGACAGCTTGCGGTACTTCTCCCATATGAATTTCG
TGTAGTGGTCGCCAGCAAACAGCACGACGATTTCCTCGTCGATCAGGACCTGGCAACGGGACGTTTTCTT
GCCACGGTCCAGGACGCGGAAGCGGTGCAGCAGCGACACCGATTCCAGGTGCCCAACGCGGTCGGACGTG
AAGCCCATCGCCGTCGCCTGTAGGCGCGACAGGCATTCCTCGGCCTTCGTGTAATACCGGCCATTGATCG
ACCAGCCCAGGTCCTGGCAAAGCTCGTAGAACGTGAAGGTGATCGGCTCGCCGATAGGGGTGCGCTTCGC
GTACTCCAACACCTGCTGCCACACCAGTTCGTCATCGTCGGCCCGCAGCTCGACGCCGGTGTAGGTGATC
TTCACGTCCTTGTTGACGTGGAAAATGACCTTGTTTTGCAGCGCCTCGCGCGGGATTTTCTTGTTGCGCG
TGGTGAACAGGGCAGAGCGGGCCGTGTCGTTTGGCATCGCTCGCATCGTGTCCGGCCACGGCGCAATATC
GAACAAGGAAAGCTGCATTTCCTTGATCTGCTGCTTCGTGTGTTTCAGCAACGCGGCCTGCTTGGCCTCG
CTGACCTGTTTTGCCAGGTCCTCGCCGGCGGTTTTTCGCTTCTTGGTCGTCATAGTTCCTCGCGTGTCGA
TGGTCATCGACTTCGCCAAACCTGCCGCCTCCTGTTCGAGACGACGCGAACGCTCCACGGCGGCCGATGG
CGCGGGCAGGGCAGGGGGAGCCAGTTGCACGCTGTCGCGCTCGATCTTGGCCGTAGCTTGCTGGACCATC
GAGCCGACGGACTGGAAGGTTTCGCGGGGCGCACGCATGACGGTGCGGCTTGCGATGGTTTCGGCATCCT
CGGCGGAAAACCCCGCGTCGATCAGTTCTTGCCTGTATGCCTTCCGGTCAAACGTCCGATTCATTCACCC
TCCTTGCGGGATTGCCCCGACTCACGCCGGGGCAATGTGCCCTTATTCCTGATTTGACCCGCCTGGTGCC
TTGGTGTCCAGATAATCCACCTTATCGGCAATGAAGTCGGTCCCGTAGACCGTCTGGCCGTCCTTCTCGT
ACTTGGTATTCCGAATCTTGCCCTGCACGAATACCAGCGACCCCTTGCCCAAATACTTGCCGTGGGCCTC
GGCCTGAGAGCCAAAACACTTGATGCGGAAGAAGTCGGTGCGCTCCTGCTTGTCGCCGGCATCGTTGCGC
CACATCTAGGTACTAAAACAATTCATCCAGTAAAATATAATATTTTATTTTCTCCCAATCAGGCTTGATC
CCCAGTAAGTCAAAAAATAGCTCGACATACTGTTCTTCCCCGATATCCTCCCTGATCGACCGGACGCAGA
AGGCAATGTCATACCACTTGTCCGCCCTGCCGCTTCTCCCAAGATCAATAAAGCCACTTACTTTGCCATC
TTTCACAAAGATGTTGCTGTCTCCCAGGTCGCCGTGGGAAAAGACAAGTTCCTCTTCGGGCTTTTCCGTC
TTTAAAAAATCATACAGCTCGCGCGGATCTTTAAATGGAGTGTCTTCTTCCCAGTTTTCGCAATCCACAT
CGGCCAGATCGTTATTCAGTAAGTAATCCAATTCGGCTAAGCGGCTGTCTAAGCTATTCGTATAGGGACA
ATCCGATATGTCGATGGAGTGAAAGAGCCTGATGCACTCCGCATACAGCTCGATAATCTTTTCAGGGCTT
TGTTCATCTTCATACTCTTCCGAGCAAAGGACGCCATCGGCCTCACTCATGAGCAGATTGCTCCAGCCAT
CATGCCGTTCAAAGTGCAGGACCTTTGGAACAGGCAGCTTTCCTTCCAGCCATAGCATCATGTCCTTTTC
CCGTTCCACATCATAGGTGGTCCCTTTATACCGGCTGTCCGTCATTTTTAAATATAGGTTTTCATTTTCT
CCCACCAGCTTATATACCTTAGCAGGAGACATTCCTTCCGTATCTTTTACGCAGCGGTATTTTTCGATCA
GTTTTTTCAATTCCGGTGATATTCTCATTTTAGCCATTTATTATTTCCTTCCTCTTTTCTACAGTATTTA
AAGATACCCCAAGAAGCTAATTATAACAAGACGAACTCCAATTCACTGTTCCTTGCATTCTAAAACCTTA
AATACCAGAAAACAGCTTTTTCAAAGTTGTTTTCAAAGTTGGCGTATAACATAGTATCGACGGAGCCGAT
TTTGAAACCACAATTATGGGTGATGCTGCCAACTTACTGATTTAGTGTATGATGGTGTTTTTGAGGTGCT
CCAGTGGCTTCTGTTTCTATCAGCTGTCCCTCCTGTTCAGCTACTGACGGGGTGGTGCGTAACGGCAAAA
GCACCGCCGGACATCAGCGCTATCTCTGCTCTCACTGCCGTAAAACATGGCAACTGCAGTTCACTTACAC
CGCTTCTCAACCCGGTACGCACCAGAAAATCATTGATATGGCCATGAATGGCGTTGGATGCCGGGCAACA
GCCCGCATTATGGGCGTTGGCCTCAACACGATTTTACGTCACTTAAAAAACTCAGGCCGCAGTCGGTAAC
CTCGCGCATACAGCCGGGCAGTGACGTCATCGTCTGCGCGGAAATGGACGAACAGTGGGGCTATGTCGGG
GCTAAATCGCGCCAGCGCTGGCTGTTTTACGCGTATGACAGTCTCCGGAAGACGGTTGTTGCGCACGTAT
TCGGTGAACGCACTATGGCGACGCTGGGGCGTCTTATGAGCCTGCTGTCACCCTTTGACGTGGTGATATG
GATGACGGATGGCTGGCCGCTGTATGAATCCCGCCTGAAGGGAAAGCTGCACGTAATCAGCAAGCGATAT
ACGCAGCGAATTGAGCGGCATAACCTGAATCTGAGGCAGCACCTGGCACGGCTGGGACGGAAGTCGCTGT
CGTTCTCAAAATCGGTGGAGCTGCATGACAAAGTCATCGGGCATTATCTGAACATAAAACACTATCAATA
AGTTGGAGTCATTACCCAATTATGATAGAATTTACAAGCTATAAGGTTATTGTCCTGGGTTTCAAGCATT
AGTCCATGCAAGTTTTTATGCTTTGCCCATTCTATAGATATATTGATAAGCGCGCTGCCTATGCCTTGCC
CCCTGAAATCCTTACATACGGCGATATCTTCTATATAAAAGATATATTATCTTATCAGTATTGTCAATAT
ATTCAAGGCAATCTGCCTCCTCATCCTCTTCATCCTCTTCGTCTTGGTAGCTTTTTAAATATGGCGCTTC
ATAGAGTAATTCTGTAAAGGTCCAATTCTCGTTTTCATACCTCGGTATAATCTTACCTATCACCTCAAAT
GGTTCGCTGGGTTTATCGCACCCCCGAACACGAGCACGGCACCCGCGACCACTATGCCAAGAATGCCCAA
GGTAAAAATTGCCGGCCCCGCCATGAAGTCCGTGAATGCCCCGACGGCCGAAGTGAAGGGCAGGCCGCCA
CCCAGGCCGCCGCCCTCACTGCCCGGCACCTGGTCGCTGAATGTCGATGCCAGCACCTGCGGCACGTCAA
TGCTTCCGGGCGTCGCGCTCGGGCTGATCGCCCATCCCGTTACTGCCCCGATCCCGGCAATGGCAAGGAC
TGCCAGCGCTGCCATTTTTGGGGTGAGGCCGTTCGCGGCCGAGGGGCGCAGCCCCTGGGGGGATGGGAGG
CCCGCGTTAGCGGGCCGGGAGGGTTCGAGAAGGGGGGGCACCCCCCTTCGGCGTGCGCGGTCACGCGCAC
AGGGCGCAGCCCTGGTTAAAAACAAGGTTTATAAATATTGGTTTAAAAGCAGGTTAAAAGACAGGTTAGC
GGTGGCCGAAAAACGGGCGGAAACCCTTGCAAATGCTGGATTTTCTGCCTGTGGACAGCCCCTCAAATGT
CAATAGGTGCGCCCCTCATCTGTCAGCACTCTGCCCCTCAAGTGTCAAGGATCGCGCCCCTCATCTGTCA
GTAGTCGCGCCCCTCAAGTGTCAATACCGCAGGGCACTTATCCCCAGGCTTGTCCACATCATCTGTGGGA
AACTCGCGTAAAATCAGGCGTTTTCGCCGATTTGCGAGGCTGGCCAGCTCCACGTCGCCGGCCGAAATCG
AGCCTGCCCCTCATCTGTCAACGCCGCGCCGGGTGAGTCGGCCCCTCAAGTGTCAACGTCCGCCCCTCAT
CTGTCAGTGAGGGCCAAGTTTTCCGCGAGGTATCCACAACGCCGGCGGCCGCGGTGTCTCGCACACGGCT
TCGACGGCGTTTCTGGCGCGTTTGCAGGGCCATAGACGGCCGCCAGCCCAGCGGCGAGGGCAACCAGCCC
GGTGAGCGTCGGAAAGGCGC
Features (pLannotate 1.2.2; 36 found; start..end, strand, type, name):
      3..89      -  CDS            traI (fragment): TRAI6_ECOLX - Experimental evidence at protein level: Swiss-Prot protein existence level 1. The initiation process of transfer DNA synthesis requires the interaction of at least three plasmid-specific components (TraH, I, and J) at the transfer origin resulting in the assembly of a specialised nucleoprotein complex - the relaxosome. Site- and strand-specific cleavage at the transfer origin is dependent on TraI and TraJ. From Escherichia coli.
    127..498     -  CDS            traJ: oriT-recognizing protein; traJ
    531..640     -  oriT           oriT: incP origin of transfer
    772..962     +  rep_origin     ori (fragment): high-copy-number ColE1/pMB1/pBR322/pUC origin of replication
   1321..1971    -  CDS            TetR: tetracycline resistance regulatory protein; tetR
   2077..2326    +  CDS            TcR (fragment): tetracycline efflux protein; tetA; confers resistance to tetracycline
   2436..2460    -  misc_feature   RB T-DNA repeat: right border repeat from nopaline C58 T-DNA
   2490..2508    +  misc_feature   MCS (fragment): pUC18/19 multiple cloning site
   2559..2904    +  promoter       CaMV 35S promoter: strong constitutive promoter from cauliflower mosaic virus
   2856..2902    +  promoter       minimal CaMV 35S promoter: minimal 35S promoter from cauliflower mosaic virus
   2914..2932    -  misc_feature   MCS (fragment): pUC18/19 multiple cloning site
   2943..3458    +  CDS            P19_TBSVC: Experimental evidence at protein level: Swiss-Prot protein existence level 1. Acts as a suppressor of RNA-mediated gene silencing, also known as post-transcriptional gene silencing (PTGS), a mechanism of plant viral defense that limits the accumulation of viral RNAs. Binds to short interfering RNAs (siRNAs) with high affinity. Acts as a molecular caliper to specifically select siRNAs based on the length of the duplex region of the RNA (By similarity). From Tomato bushy stunt virus (strain Cherry) (TBSV).
   3531..3707    +  polyA_signal   CaMV poly(A) signal: cauliflower mosaic virus polyadenylation signal
   4210..4551    +  promoter       CaMV 35S promoter: strong constitutive promoter from cauliflower mosaic virus
   4577..4601    +  protein_bind   attB1: mutant version of attB; recombination site for the Gateway® BP reaction BP Clonase™
   5168..5359    +  CDS            ERF096 (fragment): ERF96_ARATH - Experimental evidence at protein level: Swiss-Prot protein existence level 1. Probably acts as a transcriptional activator. Binds to the GCC-box pathogenesis-related promoter element. May be involved in the regulation of gene expression by stress factors and by components of stress signal transduction pathways (By similarity). From Arabidopsis thaliana (Mouse-ear cress).
   5703..5727    -  protein_bind   attB2: mutant version of attB; recombination site for the Gateway® BP reaction BP Clonase™
   5756..5845    +  CDS            3xHA: three tandem HA epitope tags
   5879..6131    +  terminator     NOS terminator: nopaline synthase terminator and poly(A) signal
   6560..6812    -  terminator     NOS terminator: nopaline synthase terminator and poly(A) signal
   6836..7264    -  CDS            nos (fragment): DHNO_AGRT7 - Protein inferred from homology: Swiss-Prot protein existence level 3. From Agrobacterium tumefaciens (strain T37).
   7280..8305    -  CDS            HygR: aminoglycoside phosphotransferase from E. coli; aph(4)-Ia; confers resistance to hygromycin
   8315..8659    -  promoter       CaMV 35S promoter: strong constitutive promoter from cauliflower mosaic virus
   8316..8362    -  promoter       minimal CaMV 35S promoter: minimal 35S promoter from cauliflower mosaic virus
   8797..8952    +  CDS            lacZα (fragment) (sequence partly withheld): LacZα fragment of β-galactosidase; lacZ fragment
   8950..9250    +  rep_origin     M13 ori (fragment) (sequence partly withheld): M13 bacteriophage origin of replication; arrow indicates direction of (+) strand synthesis
   9251..9381    +  CDS            lacI (fragment): lac repressor; lacI; The lac repressor binds to the lac operator to inhibit transcription in E. coli. This inhibition can be relieved by adding lactose or isopropyl-β-D-thiogalactopyranoside (IPTG).
   9435..9459    -  misc_feature   LB T-DNA repeat: left border repeat from nopaline C58 T-DNA
  10916..11035   -  CDS            tetR (fragment): TETR1_ECOLX - Experimental evidence at protein level: Swiss-Prot protein existence level 1. TetR is the repressor of the tetracycline resistance element; its N-terminal region forms a helix-turn-helix structure and binds DNA. Binding of tetracycline to TetR reduces the repressor affinity for the tetracycline resistance gene (tetA) promoter operator sites. From Escherichia coli.
  11055..12203   -  CDS            trfA: trans-acting replication protein that binds to and activates oriV
  12502..13296   -  CDS            KanR: aminoglycoside phosphotransferase; aphA-3; confers resistance to kanamycin
  13488..14255   +  mobile_element IS1: prokaryotic transposable element IS1
  14264..14413   -  CDS            satA (fragment): STA_BACSU - Also known as yyaR. Experimental evidence at protein level: Swiss-Prot protein existence level 1. Involved in resistance to streptothricin, a broad-spectrum antibiotic produced by streptomycetes. Detoxifies streptothricin via acetylation of the beta amino group of the first beta-lysyl moiety of streptothricin. From Bacillus subtilis (strain 168).
  14412..14606   -  CDS            satA (fragment): STA_BACSU - Also known as yyaR. Experimental evidence at protein level: Swiss-Prot protein existence level 1. Involved in resistance to streptothricin, a broad-spectrum antibiotic produced by streptomycetes. Detoxifies streptothricin via acetylation of the beta amino group of the first beta-lysyl moiety of streptothricin. From Bacillus subtilis (strain 168).
  14609..14884   -  CDS            klaC (fragment): KLAC_ECOLX - Also known as telB. Protein predicted: Swiss-Prot protein existence level 4. Belongs to the kla operon, which is associated with cryptic tellurite resistance, and IncW plasmid fertility inhibition. From Escherichia coli.
  14948..15579   -  rep_origin     oriV: incP origin of replication
