[The description below was written by a language model from this plasmid's Addgene catalogue record and pLannotate feature annotations shown in this document.]
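Description:
pGWB14-LYX018 is a plant binary expression vector built on the Gateway-derived pGWB14 backbone and intended for Agrobacterium-mediated transient or stable expression of a Nicotiana benthamiana transcription factor. The roughly 15.6 kb plasmid is maintained at low copy in bacteria through the broad-host-range IncP replicon (oriV with the trans-acting trfA replication protein), which allows propagation in both E. coli and Agrobacterium. An incP oriT with traJ provides a transfer origin for mobilisation. Bacterial selection is by kanamycin (aphA-3). The backbone also carries remnants such as tetR/tetA fragments, a partial ColE1 origin and an IS1 element.

Between the nopaline-type right and left T-DNA borders lie three expression units. The main cassette places the insert, gene model Niben101Scf01980g04003.1, under the constitutive CaMV 35S promoter. The coding region is flanked by attB1 and attB2 sites, although the record lists Gibson assembly as the cloning method. It is fused at its C-terminus to a 3xHA epitope tag and followed by a NOS terminator. Part of the insert shows similarity to Arabidopsis ERF096, which suggests an ethylene-response-factor-type (GCC-box-binding) protein, but the catalogue entry does not name the family.

Upstream, a separate 35S-driven cassette encodes the tomato bushy stunt virus P19 silencing suppressor with a CaMV poly(A) signal. The catalogue description does not mention this feature. P19 typically boosts expression in leaf infiltration by blocking siRNA-mediated silencing. A 35S-driven hygromycin phosphotransferase gene with a NOS terminator provides selection of stably transformed plant cells. The HA tag supports antibody-based detection or pull-down of the expressed factor, though the record does not specify particular downstream assays.
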