Addgene plasmid #126236: pGWB14-LYX018
Purpose: With a Nicotiana benthamiana transcription factor in PGWB14 backbone, for Agrobacterium mediated transient or stable expression corresponding transcription factor fused with a C-terminal HA tag.
Depositing lab: Silin Zhong. Depositing organization: Chinese University of Hong Kong.
Backbone
  Vector backbone: pGWB14
  Vector type: Plant Expression
  Selectable markers: Hygromycin
Growth in bacteria
  Bacterial resistance: Kanamycin, 50 μg/mL
  Growth temperature: 37°C
  Growth strain: DH5alpha
  Copy number: Low Copy
Gene/Insert
  Gene/Insert name: Niben101Scf01980g04003.1
  Species: Nicotiana benthamiana
  Promoter: CaMV 35S
  Tag / fusion protein: HA (C terminal on insert)
  Cloning method: Gibson Cloning
Terms and licenses: Academic/Nonprofit Terms; Industry Terms: Not Available to Industry
How to cite: pGWB14-LYX018 was a gift from Silin Zhong (Addgene plasmid # 126236 ; http://n2t.net/addgene:126236 ; RRID:Addgene_126236)
