>Addgene plasmid #126236 | pGWB14-LYX018 | depositor partial sequence | sequence record 241510 | Niben101Scf01980g04003.1
ATGGCAGCTACAATGGATTTTTGGACTAGTACACTTTTAGATCTTAACTCATCAAACTCTTTGCAGGGTG
GTGGTGAGCTGATGGAAGCACTTGCACCTTTTATCAAAAGTGCTTCTCCTATCAATTATCCTCCTGTTTC
ACCTTCTTTTTCTTTTCCCTCTACAAATTCTCAATCTTTTCCTATTTCTACCACTACTTCTTCTACTTCA
ACTTCATATCCTTATGATTCATTTTCTTTAACATCTCACCCCAATATGAGCTATGATGGTTGCTCCACTT
CCACTACCATAAACCCTACTTTTTCACAGGGGTTTTCTGGTATCGAAATGGAGCAACCAAGCTCAATTGG
GCTGGATCAGTTAACACAAGCCCAGGTTCACCAACTCCAAGCTCAAATCTACCTCCAAAACAACCACCAA
CAGAAACAAATGATGTCACCAGCTGCCACTTTCCAAGATTCTTTGTCACAACAGCATAACCATCATGCTT
CTTTCTTGGGGCCGAAGCCGGTTTCCATGAAGCAATCGGGCTCGCCACCCAAACCCCCAAAGCTTTACCG
TGGTGTTCGACAACGCCATTGGGGGAAATGGGTGGCAGAGATCCGATTGCCCAAGAACCGGACCCGGCTT
TGGCTTGGTACCTTTGACACTGCTGAGGAGGCTGCCTTGGCTTATGACAAGGCAGCCTATAAACTCAGGG
GTGACTTTGCTCGACTGAATTTCCCCCACCTCCGCCACAACGGCTCGTTAATTGGAGGCGAATTCGGCGA
GTACAAGCCGCTTCACTCCTCAGTGGATGCTAAGTTACAAGCCATTTGTCAAGACTTAGCTCAAGGGAAG
AGCATTGACACTAAAAAGAAGCGGAAAGTTTCTTCCAAGAAAGAGGAAAGCAAGAAGGCAGAAGTCGGGT
CAGAAAGTGATGGATCGGGTTCTGGGTCAGGTTTTGGATCGGGCGGGTCATCGACCGTTTCTGATGTGAC
GTTCACTGAATTTGCCGACGAGGATTCTATTTGGGACATGTGTTCGGAGAATTTCATGTTGCAGAAGCAT
CCATCTCATGAGATAGATTGGGCTTCTCTGCTA
